Addgene plasmid #14820: pRD60 (dE2F)
Depositing lab: Robert Duronio. Depositing organization: University of North Carolina at Chapel Hill.
Backbone
  Vector backbone: na
  Backbone manufacturer: na
  Vector type: Bacterial Expression
Growth in bacteria
  Bacterial resistance: Ampicillin, 100 μg/mL
  Growth temperature: 37°C
  Growth strain: DH5alpha
  Copy number: High Copy
Gene/Insert
  Gene/Insert name: E2F (alt name: E2F1)
  Species: D. melanogaster (fly)
  Entrez Gene: E2f1 (a.k.a. Dmel_CG6376, CG6376, DRTF1/E2F, DmE2F-1, Dmel\CG6376, Dp, E(Sev-CycE)3A, E(var)3-93E, E(var)3-95E, E(var)93E, E2F, E2F-1, E2F1, E2f, Evar(3)164, dE2F, dE2F1, dE2f, dE2f1, de2f1, def21, drosE2F1, e2f, e2f1, l(3)07172, l(3)j3B1, l(3)j3C2, l(3)rM729)
  Cloning method: Restriction Enzyme; 5′ cloning site EcoRI (not destroyed); 3′ cloning site EcoRI (not destroyed)
  Sequencing primers: 5′ na
Terms and licenses: Academic/Nonprofit Terms; Industry Terms: Not Available to Industry
Depositor comments: Dros14 dE2F clone flipped at EcoRI site; XhoI digestion gives small fragment--i.e. 5' end near KpnI site; contains entire 3' UTR from Genebank sequence including polyA.
How to cite: pRD60 (dE2F) was a gift from Robert Duronio (Addgene plasmid # 14820 ; http://n2t.net/addgene:14820 ; RRID:Addgene_14820)
