[The description below was written by a language model from this plasmid's Addgene catalogue record.]
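Description:
pRD60 (dE2F) is a high-copy, ampicillin-selected bacterial plasmid carrying a Drosophila melanogaster E2F clone, corresponding to the E2f1 gene (CG6376, also known as dE2F or dE2F1). E2f1 encodes the fly member of the E2F transcription factor family, which partners with Dp and controls expression of genes needed for the G1-to-S transition and DNA replication. The catalogue classes the plasmid as a bacterial expression vector, but the backbone and its manufacturer are not recorded. No promoter, tag, fusion partner or origin of replication is listed either, so the record does not show whether the insert is actually positioned for protein expression in E. coli or is simply held as a cloned cDNA.

The insert sits as an EcoRI fragment, with intact EcoRI sites at both the 5′ and 3′ junctions, so it can be released again with that single enzyme. According to the depositor's notes, pRD60 was derived from an earlier dE2F clone (Dros14) by flipping the fragment at the EcoRI site, giving the opposite orientation relative to the vector. In this version the 5′ end of the gene lies near the vector's KpnI site, and orientation can be diagnosed by XhoI digestion, which yields a small fragment. The clone is described as containing the entire 3′ UTR of the GenBank sequence, including the polyA stretch, which points to a cDNA origin.

The record does not state an intended use. A pair of opposite-orientation clones with a full 3′ UTR would suit subcloning of dE2F or work that depends on orientation relative to vector elements, though this is an inference. No feature table is available to confirm the layout.
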