>Addgene plasmid #14820 | pRD60 (dE2F) | addgene partial sequence | sequence record 21384 | T7 5'-TAATACGACTCACTATAGGG-3'
GTATCGATAAGCTTGATATCGAATTCCAAAAGCCGCAAAAGACTGCCTCTGCAAGTAAAAGATTCAAGTC
GCTGAGTAGCAATAGCAAATGCTCTAAAAAATCAAGAATAAAATAAAATAAAAGTGCGGGCGTGTAACAA
TTATGTGATATCTACAACAAATGCTCGAACTGCTGACGTCACGCACAGAATCGTAGAATATATAGAGAAT
AAAGAAGAGAAACGAAAACGTCGCGTAGTAAAGTTAAAAGTTCCCACACCACCGACGTACTCACACTCGC
ACACACACAGACTGAGTCAAACGAGTAAGAAGCAGCAGCACATTATACGTGGAATACAAAAAGTAACCGA
CAGAAAAGGCAAAACGCCCGCAGAAAAATGAAAAATTTGCAAATATGAAACGTGTGTGATATTCAAAAAG
AGCAAGAAGAAGCAGGCGGCGGTGGAAAAAAAAGCAGAGCAATTTGTTGTGGTTGCGTGTGATATATAGA
AAGCAAGTAAAACCAACAAAAATTCCATTTTTAGATGTGAAGAATCCTTAGGTGCTAATTTAGTTGATAA
GCGCAAACTGCAAAGAGAGGAAGATAGAGAGCGATTAACAGAAACAGGCAGTACAATAAGTCAATCGACT
CGAGAGCTGGAAATTCCGACTGGGTGGCAACTTTTCGAAGGCAGTGCTTAAAAGTATGCTACAATATAGT
GCCAGCGATTGCCGACTGAGG
